>Addgene plasmid #116754 | pHAGE-KDR | addgene full sequence | sequence record 241934 | Addgene NGS Result
TGGAAGGGCTAATTCACTCCCAAAGAAGACAAGATATCCTTGATCTGTGGATCTACCACACACAAGGCTA
CTTCCCTGATTAGCAGAACTACACACCAGGGCCAGGGGTCAGATATCCACTGACCTTTGGATGGTGCTAC
AAGCTAGTACCAGTTGAGCCAGATAAGGTAGAAGAGGCCAATAAAGGAGAGAACACCAGCTTGTTACACC
CTGTGAGCCTGCATGGGATGGATGACCCGGAGAGAGAAGTGTTAGAGTGGAGGTTTGACAGCCGCCTAGC
ATTTCATCACGTGGCCCGAGAGCTGCATCCGGAGTACTTCAAGAACTGCTGATATCGAGCTTGCTACAAG
GGACTTTCCGCTGGGGACTTTCCAGGGAGGCGTGGCCTGGGCGGGACTGGGGAGTGGCGAGCCCTCAGAT
CCTGCATATAAGCAGCTGCTTTTTGCCTGTACTGGGTCTCTCTGGTTAGACCAGATCTGAGCCTGGGAGC
TCTCTGGCTAACTAGGGAACCCACTGCTTAAGCCTCAATAAAGCTTGCCTTGAGTGCTTCAAGTAGTGTG
TGCCCGTCTGTTGTGTGACTCTGGTAACTAGAGATCCCTCAGACCCTTTTAGTCAGTGTGGAAAATCTCT
AGCAGTGGCGCCCGAACAGGGACTTGAAAGCGAAAGGGAAACCAGAGGAGCTCTCTCGACGCAGGACTCG
GCTTGCTGAAGCGCGCACGGCAAGAGGCGAGGGGCGGCGACTGGTGAGTACGCCAAAAATTTTGACTAGC
GGAGGCTAGAAGGAGAGAGATGGGTGCGAGAGCGTCAGTATTAAGCGGGGGAGAATTAGATCGCGATGGG
AAAAAATTCGGTTAAGGCCAGGGGGAAAGAAAAAATATAAATTAAAACATATAGTATGGGCAAGCAGGGA
GCTAGAACGATTCGCAGTTAATCCTGGCCTGTTAGAAACATCAGAAGGCTGTAGACAAATACTGGGACAG
CTACAACCATCCCTTCAGACAGGATCAGAAGAACTTAGATCATTATATAATACAGTAGCAACCCTCTATT
GTGTGCATCAAAGGATAGAGATAAAAGACACCAAGGAAGCTTTAGACAAGATAGAGGAAGAGCAAAACAA
AAGTAAGACCACCGCACAGCAAGCGGCCGGCCGCTGATCTTCAGACCTGGAGGAGGAGATATGAGGGACA
ATTGGAGAAGTGAATTATATAAATATAAAGTAGTAAAAATTGAACCATTAGGAGTAGCACCCACCAAGGC
AAAGAGAAGAGTGGTGCAGAGAGAAAAAAGAGCAGTGGGAATAGGAGCTTTGTTCCTTGGGTTCTTGGGA
GCAGCAGGAAGCACTATGGGCGCAGCGTCAATGACGCTGACGGTACAGGCCAGACAATTATTGTCTGGTA
TAGTGCAGCAGCAGAACAATTTGCTGAGGGCTATTGAGGCGCAACAGCATCTGTTGCAACTCACAGTCTG
GGGCATCAAGCAGCTCCAGGCAAGAATCCTGGCTGTGGAAAGATACCTAAAGGATCAACAGCTCCTGGGG
ATTTGGGGTTGCTCTGGAAAACTCATTTGCACCACTGCTGTGCCTTGGAATGCTAGTTGGAGTAATAAAT
CTCTGGAACAGATTTGGAATCACACGACCTGGATGGAGTGGGACAGAGAAATTAACAATTACACAAGCTT
AATACACTCCTTAATTGAAGAATCGCAAAACCAGCAAGAAAAGAATGAACAAGAATTATTGGAATTAGAT
AAATGGGCAAGTTTGTGGAATTGGTTTAACATAACAAATTGGCTGTGGTATATAAAATTATTCATAATGA
TAGTAGGAGGCTTGGTAGGTTTAAGAATAGTTTTTGCTGTACTTTCTATAGTGAATAGAGTTAGGCAGGG
ATATTCACCATTATCGTTTCAGACCCACCTCCCAACCCCGAGGGGACCCGACAGGCCCGAAGGAATAGAA
GAAGAAGGTGGAGAGAGAGACAGAGACAGATCCATTCGATTAGTGAACGGATCTCGACGGTATCGCCGAA
TTCACAAATGGCAGTATTCATCCACAATTTTAAAAGAAAAGGGGGGATTGGGGGGTACAGTGCAGGGGAA
AGAATAGTAGACATAATAGCAACAGACATACAAACTAAAGAATTACAAAAACAAATTACAAAAATTCAAA
ATTTTCGGGTTTATTACAGGGACAGCAGAGATCCAGTTTGGACTAGTCGTGAGGCTCCGGTGCCCGTCAG
TGGGCAGAGCGCACATCGCCCACAGTCCCCGAGAAGTTGGGGGGAGGGGTCGGCAATTGAACCGGTGCCT
AGAGAAGGTGGCGCGGGGTAAACTGGGAAAGTGATGTCGTGTACTGGCTCCGCCTTTTTCCCGAGGGTGG
GGGAGAACCGTATATAAGTGCAGTAGTCGCCGTGAACGTTCTTTTTCGCAACGGGTTTGCCGCCAGAACA
CAGGTAAGTGCCGTGTGTGGTTCCCGCGGGCCTGGCCTCTTTACGGGTTATGGCCCTTGCGTGCCTTGAA
TTACTTCCACCTGGCTGCAGTACGTGATTCTTGATCCCGAGCTTCGGGTTGGAAGTGGGTGGGAGAGTTC
GAGGCCTTGCGCTTAAGGAGCCCCTTCGCCTCGTGCTTGAGTTGAGGCCTGGCCTGGGCGCTGGGGCCGC
CGCGTGCGAATCTGGTGGCACCTTCGCGCCTGTCTCGCTGCTTTCGATAAGTCTCTAGCCATTTAAAATT
TTTGATGACCTGCTGCGACGCTTTTTTTCTGGCAAGATAGTCTTGTAAATGCGGGCCAAGATCTGCACAC
TGGTATTTCGGTTTTTGGGGCCGCGGGCGGCGACGGGGCCCGTGCGTCCCAGCGCACATGTTCGGCGAGG
CGGGGCCTGCGAGCGCGGCCACCGAGAATCGGACGGGGGTAGTCTCAAGCTGGCCGGCCTGCTCTGGTGC
CTGGCCTCGCGCCGCCGTGTATCGCCCCGCCCTGGGCGGCAAGGCTGGCCCGGTCGGCACCAGTTGCGTG
AGCGGAAAGATGGCCGCTTCCCGGCCCTGCTGCAGGGAGCTCAAAATGGAGGACGCGGCGCTCGGGAGAG
CGGGCGGGTGAGTCACCCACACAAAGGAAAAGGGCCTTTCCGTCCTCAGCCGTCGCTTCATGTGACTCCA
CGGAGTACCGGGCGCCGTCCAGGCACCTCGATTAGTTCTCGAGCTTTTGGAGTACGTCGTCTTTAGGTTG
GGGGGAGGGGTTTTATGCGATGGAGTTTCCCCACACTGAGTGGGTGGAGACTGAAGTTAGGCCAGCTTGG
CACTTGATGTAATTCTCCTTGGAATTTGCCCTTTTTGAGTTTGGATCTTGGTTCATTCTCAAGCCTCAGA
CAGTGGTTCAAAGTTTTTTTCTTCCATTTCAGGTGTCGTGAAGCGGCCCTGCAGATATCAACAAGTTTGT
ACAAAAAAGTTGGCACCATGCAGAGCAAGGTGCTGCTGGCCGTCGCCCTGTGGCTCTGCGTGGAGACCCG
GGCCGCCTCTGTGGGTTTGCCTAGTGTTTCTCTTGATCTGCCCAGGCTCAGCATACAAAAAGACATACTT
ACAATTAAGGCTAATACAACTCTTCAAATTACTTGCAGGGGACAGAGGGACTTGGACTGGCTTTGGCCCA
ATAATCAGAGTGGCAGTGAGCAAAGGGTGGAGGTGACTGAGTGCAGCGATGGCCTCTTCTGTAAGACACT
CACAATTCCAAAAGTGATCGGAAATGACACTGGAGCCTACAAGTGCTTCTACCGGGAAACTGACTTGGCC
TCGGTCATTTATGTCTATGTTCAAGATTACAGATCTCCATTTATTGCTTCTGTTAGTGACCAACATGGAG
TCGTGTACATTACTGAGAACAAAAACAAAACTGTGGTGATTCCATGTCTCGGGTCCATTTCAAATCTCAA
CGTGTCACTTTGTGCAAGATACCCAGAAAAGAGATTTGTTCCTGATGGTAACAGAATTTCCTGGGACAGC
AAGAAGGGCTTTACTATTCCCAGCTACATGATCAGCTATGCTGGCATGGTCTTCTGTGAAGCAAAAATTA
ATGATGAAAGTTACCAGTCTATTATGTACATAGTTGTCGTTGTAGGGTATAGGATTTATGATGTGGTTCT
GAGTCCGTCTCATGGAATTGAACTATCTGTTGGAGAAAAGCTTGTCTTAAATTGTACAGCAAGAACTGAA
CTAAATGTGGGGATTGACTTCAACTGGGAATACCCTTCTTCGAAGCATCAGCATAAGAAACTTGTAAACC
GAGACCTAAAAACCCAGTCTGGGAGTGAGATGAAGAAATTTTTGAGCACCTTAACTATAGATGGTATAAC
CCGGAGTGACCAAGGATTGTACACCTGTGCAGCATCCAGTGGGCTGATGACCAAGAAGAACAGCACATTT
GTCAGGGTCCATGAAAAACCTTTTGTTGCTTTTGGAAGTGGCATGGAATCTCTGGTGGAAGCCACGGTGG
GGGAGCGTGTCAGAATCCCTGCGAAGTACCTTGGTTACCCACCCCCAGAAATAAAATGGTATAAAAATGG
AATACCCCTTGAGTCCAATCACACAATTAAAGCGGGGCATGTACTGACGATTATGGAAGTGAGTGAAAGA
GACACAGGAAATTACACTGTCATCCTTACCAATCCCATTTCAAAGGAGAAGCAGAGCCATGTGGTCTCTC
TGGTTGTGTATGTCCCACCCCAGATTGGTGAGAAATCTCTAATCTCTCCTGTGGATTCCTACCAGTACGG
CACCACTCAAACGCTGACATGTACGGTCTATGCCATTCCTCCCCCGCATCACATCCACTGGTATTGGCAG
TTGGAGGAAGAGTGCGCCAACGAGCCCAGCCAAGCTGTCTCAGTGACAAACCCATACCCTTGTGAAGAAT
GGAGAAGTGTGGAGGACTTCCAGGGAGGAAATAAAATTGAAGTTAATAAAAATCAATTTGCTCTAATTGA
AGGAAAAAACAAAACTGTAAGTACCCTTGTTATCCAAGCGGCAAATGTGTCAGCTTTGTACAAATGTGAA
GCGGTCAACAAAGTCGGGAGAGGAGAGAGGGTGATCTCCTTCCACGTGACCAGGGGTCCTGAAATTACTT
TGCAACCTGACATGCAGCCCACTGAGCAGGAGAGCGTGTCTTTGTGGTGCACTGCAGACAGATCTACGTT
TGAGAACCTCACATGGTACAAGCTTGGCCCACAGCCTCTGCCAATCCATGTGGGAGAGTTGCCCACACCT
GTTTGCAAGAACTTGGATACTCTTTGGAAATTGAATGCCACCATGTTCTCTAATAGCACAAATGACATTT
TGATCATGGAGCTTAAGAATGCATCCTTGCAGGACCAAGGAGACTATGTCTGCCTTGCTCAAGACAGGAA
GACCAAGAAAAGACATTGCGTGGTCAGGCAGCTCACAGTCCTAGAGCGTGTGGCACCCACGATCACAGGA
AACCTGGAGAATCAGACGACAAGTATTGGGGAAAGCATCGAAGTCTCATGCACGGCATCTGGGAATCCCC
CTCCACAGATCATGTGGTTTAAAGATAATGAGACCCTTGTAGAAGACTCAGGCATTGTATTGAAGGATGG
GAACCGGAACCTCACTATCCGCAGAGTGAGGAAGGAGGACGAAGGCCTCTACACCTGCCAGGCATGCAGT
GTTCTTGGCTGTGCAAAAGTGGAGGCATTTTTCATAATAGAAGGTGCCCAGGAAAAGACGAACTTGGAAA
TCATTATTCTAGTAGGCACGGCGGTGATTGCCATGTTCTTCTGGCTACTTCTTGTCATCATCCTACGGAC
CGTTAAGCGGGCCAATGGAGGGGAACTGAAGACAGGCTACTTGTCCATCGTCATGGATCCAGATGAACTC
CCATTGGATGAACATTGTGAACGACTGCCTTATGATGCCAGCAAATGGGAATTCCCCAGAGACCGGCTGA
AGCTAGGTAAGCCTCTTGGCCGTGGTGCCTTTGGCCAAGTGATTGAAGCAGATGCCTTTGGAATTGACAA
GACAGCAACTTGCAGGACAGTAGCAGTCAAAATGTTGAAAGAAGGAGCAACACACAGTGAGCATCGAGCT
CTCATGTCTGAACTCAAGATCCTCATTCATATTGGTCACCATCTCAATGTGGTCAACCTTCTAGGTGCCT
GTACCAAGCCAGGAGGGCCACTCATGGTGATTGTGGAATTCTGCAAATTTGGAAACCTGTCCACTTACCT
GAGGAGCAAGAGAAATGAATTTGTCCCCTACAAGACCAAAGGGGCACGATTCCGTCAAGGGAAAGACTAC
GTTGGAGCAATCCCTGTGGATCTGAAACGGCGCTTGGACAGCATCACCAGTAGCCAGAGCTCAGCCAGCT
CTGGATTTGTGGAGGAGAAGTCCCTCAGTGATGTAGAAGAAGAGGAAGCTCCTGAAGATCTGTATAAGGA
CTTCCTGACCTTGGAGCATCTCATCTGTTACAGCTTCCAAGTGGCTAAGGGCATGGAGTTCTTGGCATCG
CGAAAGTGTATCCACAGGGACCTGGCGGCACGAAATATCCTCTTATCGGAGAAGAACGTGGTTAAAATCT
GTGACTTTGGCTTGGCCCGGGATATTTATAAAGATCCAGATTATGTCAGAAAAGGAGATGCTCGCCTCCC
TTTGAAATGGATGGCCCCAGAAACAATTTTTGACAGAGTGTACACAATCCAGAGTGACGTCTGGTCTTTT
GGTGTTTTGCTGTGGGAAATATTTTCCTTAGGTGCTTCTCCATATCCTGGGGTAAAGATTGATGAAGAAT
TTTGTAGGCGATTGAAAGAAGGAACTAGAATGAGGGCCCCTGATTATACTACACCAGAAATGTACCAGAC
CATGCTGGACTGCTGGCACGGGGAGCCCAGTCAGAGACCCACGTTTTCAGAGTTGGTGGAACATTTGGGA
AATCTCTTGCAAGCTAATGCTCAGCAGGATGGCAAAGACTACATTGTTCTTCCGATATCAGAGACTTTGA
GCATGGAAGAGGATTCTGGACTCTCTCTGCCTACCTCACCTGTTTCCTGTATGGAGGAGGAGGAAGTATG
TGACCCCAAATTCCATTATGACAACACAGCAGGAATCAGTCAGTATCTGCAGAACAGTAAGCGAAAGAGC
CGGCCTGTGAGTGTAAAAACATTTGAAGATATCCCGTTAGAAGAACCAGAAGTAAAAGTAATCCCAGATG
ACAACCAGACGGACAGTGGTATGGTTCTTGCCTCAGAAGAGCTGAAAACTTTGGAAGACAGAACCAAATT
ATCTCCATCTTTTGGTGGAATGGTGCCCAGCAAAAGCAGGGAGTCTGTGGCATCTGAAGGCTCAAACCAG
ACAAGCGGCTACCAGTCCGGATATCACTCCGATGACACAGACACCACCGTGTACTCCAGTGAGGAAGCAG
AACTTTTAAAGCTGATAGAGATTGGAGTGCAAACCGGTAGCACAGCCCAGATTCTCCAGCCTGACTCGGG
GACCACACTGAGCTCTCCTCCTGTTTTGCCAACTTTCTTGTACAAAGTGGTGATATCCAATTAACCCTCA
CTAAAGGATGAAAGTTAGAGTTTATGATAAGCCCTATAGTGATCGTATTACACCCAACTTTTCTAATACA
AAGTGGTTGATATCCAGCACAGTGGCGGCCGCTCGAGTCTAGAGGGCCCGCGGTTCGAAGGTAAGCCTAT
CCCTAACCCTCTCCTCGGTCTCGATTCTACGCGTACCGGTTAGTAATGAGATCCCTCCCCCCCCCCTAAC
GTTACTGGCCGAAGCCGCTTGGAATAAGGCCGGTGTGCGTTTGTCTATATGTTATTTTCCACCATATTGC
CGTCTTTTGGCAATGTGAGGGCCCGGAAACCTGGCCCTGTCTTCTTGACGAGCATTCCTAGGGGTCTTTC
CCCTCTCGCCAAAGGAATGCAAGGTCTGTTGAATGTCGTGAAGGAAGCAGTTCCTCTGGAAGCTTCTTGA
AGACAAACAACGTCTGTAGCGACCCTTTGCAGGCAGCGGAACCCCCCACCTGGCGACAGGTGCCTCTGCG
GCCAAAAGCCACGTGTATAAGATACACCTGCAAAGGCGGCACAACCCCAGTGCCACGTTGTGAGTTGGAT
AGTTGTGGAAAGAGTCAAATGGCTCTCCTCAAGCGTATTCAACAAGGGGCTGAAGGATGCCCAGAAGGTA
CCCCATTGTATGGGATCTGATCTGGGGCCTCGGTGCACATGCTTTACATGTGTTTAGTCGAGGTTAAAAA
AACGTCTAGGCCCCCCGAACCACGGGGACGTGGTTTTCCTTTGAAAAACACGATGATAATATGGCCACAC
ATATGACCGAGTACAAGCCCACGGTGCGCCTCGCCACCCGCGACGACGTCCCCAGGGCCGTACGCACCCT
CGCCGCCGCGTTCGCCGACTACCCCGCCACGCGCCACACCGTCGATCCGGACCGCCACATCGAGCGGGTC
ACCGAGCTGCAAGAACTCTTCCTCACGCGCGTCGGGCTCGACATCGGCAAGGTGTGGGTCGCGGACGACG
GCGCCGCGGTGGCGGTCTGGACCACGCCGGAGAGCGTCGAAGCGGGGGCGGTGTTCGCCGAGATCGGCCC
GCGCATGGCCGAGTTGAGCGGTTCCCGGCTGGCCGCGCAGCAACAGATGGAAGGCCTCCTGGCGCCGCAC
CGGCCCAAGGAGCCCGCGTGGTTCCTGGCCACCGTCGGCGTCTCGCCCGACCACCAGGGCAAGGGTCTGG
GCAGCGCCGTCGTGCTCCCCGGAGTGGAGGCGGCCGAGCGCGCCGGGGTGCCCGCCTTCCTGGAGACCTC
CGCGCCCCGCAACCTCCCCTTCTACGAGCGGCTCGGCTTCACCGTCACCGCCGACGTCGAGGTGCCCGAA
GGACCGCGCACCTGGTGCATGACCCGCAAGCCCGGTGCCTAAATCGATAGATCCTAATCAACCTCTGGAT
TACAAAATTTGTGAAAGATTGACTGGTATTCTTAACTATGTTGCTCCTTTTACGCTATGTGGATACGCTG
CTTTAATGCCTTTGTATCATGCTATTGCTTCCCGTATGGCTTTCATTTTCTCCTCCTTGTATAAATCCTG
GTTGCTGTCTCTTTATGAGGAGTTGTGGCCCGTTGTCAGGCAACGTGGCGTGGTGTGCACTGTGTTTGCT
GACGCAACCCCCACTGGTTGGGGCATTGCCACCACCTGTCAGCTCCTTTCCGGGACTTTCGCTTTCCCCC
TCCCTATTGCCACGGCGGAACTCATCGCCGCCTGCCTTGCCCGCTGCTGGACAGGGGCTCGGCTGTTGGG
CACTGACAATTCCGTGGTGTTGTCGGGGAAATCATCGTCCTTTCCTTGGCTGCTCGCCTGTGTTGCCACC
TGGATTCTGCGCGGGACGTCCTTCTGCTACGTCCCTTCGGCCCTCAATCCAGCGGACCTTCCTTCCCGCG
GCCTGCTGCCGGCTCTGCGGCCTCTTCCGCGTCTTCGCCTTCGCCCTCAGACGAGTCGGATCTCCCTTTG
GGCCGCCTCCCCGCCTGAGATCCTTTAAGACCAATGACTTACAAGGCAGCTGTAGATCTTAGCCACTTTT
TAAAAGAAAAGGGGGGACTGGAAGGGCTAATTCACTCCCAACGAAGACAAGATCTGCTTTTTGCTTGTAC
TGGGTCTCTCTGGTTAGACCAGATCTGAGCCTGGGAGCTCTCTGGCTAACTAGGGAACCCACTGCTTAAG
CCTCAATAAAGCTTGCCTTGAGTGCTTCAAGTAGTGTGTGCCCGTCTGTTGTGTGACTCTGGTAACTAGA
GATCCCTCAGACCCTTTTAGTCAGTGTGGAAAATCTCTAGCAGTAGTAGTTCATGTCATCTTATTATTCA
GTATTTATAACTTGCAAAGAAATGAATATCAGAGAGTGAGAGGCCCGGGTTAATTAAGGAAAGGGCTAGA
TCATTCTTGAAGACGAAAGGGCCTCGTGATACGCCTATTTTTATAGGTTAATGTCATGATAATAATGGTT
TCTTAGACGTCAGGTGGCACTTTTCGGGGAAATGTGCGCGGAACCCCTATTTGTTTATTTTTCTAAATAC
ATTCAAATATGTATCCGCTCATGAGACAATAACCCTGATAAATGCTTCAATAATATTGAAAAAGGAAGAG
TATGAGTATTCAACATTTCCGTGTCGCCCTTATTCCCTTTTTTGCGGCATTTTGCCTTCCTGTTTTTGCT
CACCCAGAAACGCTGGTGAAAGTAAAAGATGCTGAAGATCAGTTGGGTGCACGAGTGGGTTACATCGAAC
TGGATCTCAACAGCGGTAAGATCCTTGAGAGTTTTCGCCCCGAAGAACGTTTTCCAATGATGAGCACTTT
TAAAGTTCTGCTATGTGGCGCGGTATTATCCCGTGTTGACGCCGGGCAAGAGCAACTCGGTCGCCGCATA
CACTATTCTCAGAATGACTTGGTTGAGTACTCACCAGTCACAGAAAAGCATCTTACGGATGGCATGACAG
TAAGAGAATTATGCAGTGCTGCCATAACCATGAGTGATAACACTGCGGCCAACTTACTTCTGACAACGAT
CGGAGGACCGAAGGAGCTAACCGCTTTTTTGCACAACATGGGGGATCATGTAACTCGCCTTGATCGTTGG
GAACCGGAGCTGAATGAAGCCATACCAAACGACGAGCGTGACACCACGATGCCTGTAGCAATGGCAACAA
CGTTGCGCAAACTATTAACTGGCGAACTACTTACTCTAGCTTCCCGGCAACAATTAATAGACTGGATGGA
GGCGGATAAAGTTGCAGGACCACTTCTGCGCTCGGCCCTTCCGGCTGGCTGGTTTATTGCTGATAAATCT
GGAGCCGGTGAGCGTGGGTCTCGCGGTATCATTGCAGCACTGGGGCCAGATGGTAAGCCCTCCCGTATCG
TAGTTATCTACACGACGGGGAGTCAGGCAACTATGGATGAACGAAATAGACAGATCGCTGAGATAGGTGC
CTCACTGATTAAGCATTGGTAACTGTCAGACCAAGTTTACTCATATATACTTTAGATTGATTTAAAACTT
CATTTTTAATTTAAAAGGATCTAGGTGAAGATCCTTTTTGATAATCTCATGACCAAAATCCCTTAACGTG
AGTTTTCGTTCCACTGAGCGTCAGACCCCGTAGAAAAGATCAAAGGATCTTCTTGAGATCCTTTTTTTCT
GCGCGTAATCTGCTGCTTGCAAACAAAAAAACCACCGCTACCAGCGGTGGTTTGTTTGCCGGATCAAGAG
CTACCAACTCTTTTTCCGAAGGTAACTGGCTTCAGCAGAGCGCAGATACCAAATACTGTTCTTCTAGTGT
AGCCGTAGTTAGGCCACCACTTCAAGAACTCTGTAGCACCGCCTACATACCTCGCTCTGCTAATCCTGTT
ACCAGTGGCTGCTGCCAGTGGCGATAAGTCGTGTCTTACCGGGTTGGACTCAAGACGATAGTTACCGGAT
AAGGCGCAGCGGTCGGGCTGAACGGGGGGTTCGTGCACACAGCCCAGCTTGGAGCGAACGACCTACACCG
AACTGAGATACCTACAGCGTGAGCTATGAGAAAGCGCCACGCTTCCCGAAGGGAGAAAGGCGGACAGGTA
TCCGGTAAGCGGCAGGGTCGGAACAGGAGAGCGCACGAGGGAGCTTCCAGGGGGAAACGCCTGGTATCTT
TATAGTCCTGTCGGGTTTCGCCACCTCTGACTTGAGCGTCGATTTTTGTGATGCTCGTCAGGGGGGCGGA
GCCTATGGAAAAACGCCAGCAACGCGGCCTTTTTACGGTTCCTGGCCTTTTGCTGGCCTTTTGCTCACAT
GTTCTTTCCTGCGTTATCCCCTGATTCTGTGGATAACCGTATTACCGCCTTTGAGTGAGCTGATACCGCT
CGCCGCAGCCGAACGACCGAGCGCAGCGAGTCAGTGAGCGAGGAAGCGGAAGAGCGCCCAATACGCAAAC
CGCCTCTCCCCGCGCGTTGGCCGATTCATTAATGCAGCAAGCTCATGGCTGACTAATTTTTTTTATTTAT
GCAGAGGCCGAGGCCGCCTCGGCCTCTGAGCTATTCCAGAAGTAGTGAGGAGGCTTTTTTGGAGGCCTAG
GCTTTTGCAAAAAGCTCCCCGTGGCACGACAGGTTTCCCGACTGGAAAGCGGGCAGTGAGCGCAACGCAA
TTAATGTGAGTTAGCTCACTCATTAGGCACCCCAGGCTTTACACTTTATGCTTCCGGCTCGTATGTTGTG
TGGAATTGTGAGCGGATAACAATTTCACACAGGAAACAGCTATGACATGATTACGAATTTCACAAATAAA
GCATTTTTTTCACTGCATTCTAGTTGTGGTTTGTCCAAACTCATCAATGTATCTTATCATGTCTGGATCA
ACTGGATAACTCAAGCTAACCAAAATCATCCCAAACTTCCCACCCCATACCCTATTACCACTGCCAATTA
CCTGTGGTTTCATTTACTCTAAACCTGTGATTCCTCTGAATTATTTTCATTTTAAAGAAATTGTATTTGT
TAAATATGTACTACAAACTTAGTAGT
Features (pLannotate 1.2.2; 28 found; start..end, strand, type, name):
    377..634     +  LTR            5' LTR (truncated): truncated 5' long terminal repeat (LTR) from HIV-1
    681..806     +  misc_feature   HIV-1 Ψ: packaging signal of human immunodeficiency virus type 1
    790..1128    +  CDS            HIV-1 gag (fragment): gag protein from human immunodeficiency virus 1; gag
   1303..1536    +  misc_feature   RRE: The Rev response element (RRE) of HIV-1 allows for Rev-dependent mRNA export from the nucleus to the cytoplasm.
   1913..2013    +  CDS            Rev (fragment): human immunodeficiency virus 1 (HIV-1) Rev protein; rev; enhances nuclear export of unspliced and incompletely spliced viral mRNAs
   2058..2175    +  misc_feature   cPPT/CTS: central polypurine tract and central termination sequence of HIV-1
   2223..3401    +  promoter       EF-1α promoter: strong constitutive promoter for human elongation factor EF-1α
   3422..3439    +  protein_bind   attB1 (fragment): mutant version of attB; core recombination site for the Gateway® BP reaction BP Clonase™
   3448..7515    +  CDS            KDR: VGFR2_HUMAN - Also known as FLK1, VEGFR2. Experimental evidence at protein level: Swiss-Prot protein existence level 1. Tyrosine-protein kinase that acts as a cell-surface receptor for VEGFA, VEGFC and VEGFD. Plays an essential role in the regulation of angiogenesis, vascular development, vascular permeability, and embryonic hematopoiesis. Promotes proliferation, survival, migration and differentiation of endothelial cells. Promotes reorganization of the actin cytoskeleton. Isoforms lacking a transmembrane domain, such as isoform 2 and isoform 3, may function as decoy receptors for VEGFA, VEGF
   7523..7540    -  protein_bind   attB2 (fragment): mutant version of attB; core recombination site for the Gateway® BP reaction BP Clonase™
   7549..7567    +  promoter       T3 promoter: promoter for bacteriophage T3 RNA polymerase
   7690..7731    +  CDS            V5 tag: epitope tag from simian virus 5
   7857..8319    +  misc_feature   IRES: internal ribosome entry site (IRES) of the encephalomyocarditis virus (EMCV)
   8333..8930    +  CDS            PuroR (fragment): puromycin N-acetyltransferase; pac from Streptomyces; confers resistance to puromycin
   8946..9534    +  misc_feature   WPRE: woodchuck hepatitis virus posttranscriptional regulatory element
   9542..9607    +  CDS            nef (fragment): NEF_HV1Z2 - Experimental evidence at protein level: Swiss-Prot protein existence level 1. Extracellular Nef protein targets CD4(+) T-lymphocytes for apoptosis by interacting with CXCR4 surface receptors. From Human immunodeficiency virus type 1 group M subtype D (isolate Z2/CDC-Z34) (HIV-1).
   9609..9842    +  LTR            3' LTR (ΔU3): self-inactivating 3' long terminal repeat (LTR) from HIV-1
  10047..10151   +  promoter       AmpR promoter: bla
  10152..11012   +  CDS            AmpR: β-lactamase; bla; confers resistance to ampicillin, carbenicillin, and related antibiotics
  11183..11771   +  rep_origin     ori: high-copy-number ColE1/pMB1/pBR322/pUC origin of replication
  11954..12008   +  CDS            lacI (fragment): lac repressor; lacI; The lac repressor binds to the lac operator to inhibit transcription in E. coli. This inhibition can be relieved by adding lactose or isopropyl-β-D-thiogalactopyranoside (IPTG).
  12014..12107   +  rep_origin     SV40 ori (fragment): SV40 origin of replication
  12132..12169   +  CDS            lacI (fragment): lac repressor; lacI; The lac repressor binds to the lac operator to inhibit transcription in E. coli. This inhibition can be relieved by adding lactose or isopropyl-β-D-thiogalactopyranoside (IPTG).
  12182..12203   +  protein_bind   CAP binding site: CAP binding activates transcription in the presence of cAMP. E. coli catabolite activator protein
  12218..12248   +  promoter       lac promoter: promoter for the E. coli lac operon
  12252..12274   +  protein_bind   lac operator (fragment): The lac repressor binds to the lac operator to inhibit transcription in E. coli. This inhibition can be relieved by adding lactose or isopropyl-β-D-thiogalactopyranoside (IPTG). lac repressor encoded by lacI
  12306..12389   +  polyA_signal   SV40 poly(A) signal (fragment): SV40 polyadenylation signal
  12556..329     +  CDS            nef (fragment) (across the origin): NEF_HV1BR - Experimental evidence at protein level: Swiss-Prot protein existence level 1. Extracellular Nef protein targets CD4(+) T-lymphocytes for apoptosis by interacting with CXCR4 surface receptors (PubMed:14990729). From Human immunodeficiency virus type 1 group M subtype B (isolate BRU/LAI) (HIV-1).
