[The description below was written by a language model from this plasmid's Addgene catalogue record and pLannotate feature annotations shown in this document.]
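Description:
pHAGE-KDR is a 12.6 kb HIV-1-based lentiviral expression plasmid built on the pHAGE backbone that carries the wild-type human KDR open reading frame, which encodes the receptor tyrosine kinase VEGFR2 (also called FLK1 or CD309), the endothelial cell-surface receptor for VEGFA, VEGFC and VEGFD. In bacteria the plasmid is maintained through a high-copy ColE1/pUC-type origin and selected with ampicillin via the β-lactamase gene. It is grown in a recombination-deficient strain, as is usual for LTR-containing vectors.

The transfer cassette is bounded by a truncated 5' LTR and a self-inactivating ΔU3 3' LTR. It contains the Ψ packaging signal with an adjoining gag fragment, the Rev response element for Rev-dependent nuclear export of the genomic RNA, and the cPPT/CTS element, which aids nuclear import in transduced cells. Within this frame, the constitutive human EF-1α promoter drives KDR, which was introduced by Gateway recombination and is therefore flanked by attB1 and attB2 remnants. A V5 epitope tag sequence is annotated about 170 nt downstream of the KDR coding feature, but the record does not state whether it is fused in frame to the receptor. An EMCV IRES then allows translation of puromycin N-acetyltransferase from the same transcript, linking puromycin selection of transduced mammalian cells to insert expression, and a WPRE enhances transcript stability and expression. Short nef, lacI, lac promoter and SV40 fragments appear to be backbone remnants.

The stated purpose is lentiviral expression of KDR. The plasmid comes from a collection assembled for systematic functional annotation of somatic cancer mutations, where a wild-type clone would plausibly serve as a reference.
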