Addgene plasmid #116754: pHAGE-KDR
Purpose: Lentiviral expression of KDR
Depositing lab: Gordon Mills & Kenneth Scott. Depositing organization: Baylor College of Medicine. Publication: Systematic Functional Annotation of Somatic Mutations in Cancer. Ng PK, Li J, Jeong KJ, Shao S, Chen H, Tsang YH, Sengupta S, Wang Z, Bhavana VH, Tran R, Soewito S, Minussi DC, Moreno D, Kong K, Dogruluk T, Lu H, Gao J, Tokheim C, Zhou DC, Johnson AM, Zeng J, Ip CKM, Ju Z, Wester M, Yu S, Li Y, Vellano CP, Schultz N, Karchin R, Ding L, Lu Y, Cheung LWT, Chen K, Shaw KR, Meric-Bernstam F, Scott KL, Yi S, Sahni N, Liang H, Mills GB. Cancer Cell. 2018 Mar 12;33(3):450-462.e10. doi: 10.1016/j.ccell.2018.01.021. PubMed 29533785.
Backbone
  Vector backbone: pHAGE
  Vector type: Lentiviral
Growth in bacteria
  Bacterial resistance: Ampicillin, 100 μg/mL
  Growth temperature: 37°C
  Growth strain: Stbl3
  Copy number: High Copy
Gene/Insert
  Gene/Insert name: KDR
  Species: H. sapiens (human)
  Mutation: WT
  Entrez Gene: KDR (a.k.a. CD309, FLK1, VEGFR, VEGFR2)
  Cloning method: Gateway Cloning
Terms and licenses: Academic/Nonprofit Terms; Industry Terms: Not Available to Industry
How to cite: pHAGE-KDR was a gift from Gordon Mills & Kenneth Scott (Addgene plasmid # 116754 ; http://n2t.net/addgene:116754 ; RRID:Addgene_116754)
